>Addgene plasmid #240289 | pvPE-V3-Puro | addgene full sequence | sequence record 488806 | Addgene NGS Result
GACATTGATTATTGACTAGTTATTAATAGTAATCAATTACGGGGTCATTAGTTCATAGCCCATATATGGA
GTTCCGCGTTACATAACTTACGGTAAATGGCCCGCCTGGCTGACCGCCCAACGACCCCCGCCCATTGACG
TCAATAATGACGTATGTTCCCATAGTAACGCCAATAGGGACTTTCCATTGACGTCAATGGGTGGAGTATT
TACGGTAAACTGCCCACTTGGCAGTACATCAAGTGTATCATATGCCAAGTACGCCCCCTATTGACGTCAA
TGACGGTAAATGGCCCGCCTGGCATTATGCCCAGTACATGACCTTATGGGACTTTCCTACTTGGCAGTAC
ATCTACGTATTAGTCATCGCTATTACCATGGTGATGCGGTTTTGGCAGTACATCAATGGGCGTGGATAGC
GGTTTGACTCACGGGGATTTCCAAGTCTCCACCCCATTGACGTCAATGGGAGTTTGTTTTGGCACCAAAA
TCAACGGGACTTTCCAAAATGTCGTAACAACTCCGCCCCATTGACGCAAATGGGCGGTAGGCGTGTACGG
TGGGAGGTCTATATAAGCAGAGCTGGTTTAGTGAACCGTCAGATCCGCTAGAGATCCGCGGCCGCTAATA
CGACTCACTATAGGGAGAGCCGCCACCATGAAACGGACAGCCGACGGAAGCGAGTTCGAGTCACCAAAGA
AGAAGCGGAAAGTCGACAAGAAGTACAGCATCGGCCTGGACATCGGCACCAACTCTGTGGGCTGGGCCGT
GATCACCGACGAGTACAAGGTGCCCAGCAAGAAATTCAAGGTGCTGGGCAACACCGACCGGCACAGCATC
AAGAAGAACCTGATCGGAGCCCTGCTGTTCGACAGCGGCGAAACAGCCGAGGCCACCCGGCTGAAGAGAA
CCGCCAGAAGAAGATACACCAGACGGAAGAACCGGATCTGCTATCTGCAAGAGATCTTCAGCAACGAGAT
GGCCAAGGTGGACGACAGCTTCTTCCACAGACTGGAAGAGTCCTTCCTGGTGGAAGAGGATAAGAAGCAC
GAGCGGCACCCCATCTTCGGCAACATCGTGGACGAGGTGGCCTACCACGAGAAGTACCCCACCATCTACC
ACCTGAGAAAGAAACTGGTGGACAGCACCGACAAGGCCGACCTGCGGCTGATCTATCTGGCCCTGGCCCA
CATGATCAAGTTCCGGGGCCACTTCCTGATCGAGGGCGACCTGAACCCCGACAACAGCGACGTGGACAAG
CTGTTCATCCAGCTGGTGCAGACCTACAACCAGCTGTTCGAGGAAAACCCCATCAACGCCAGCGGCGTGG
ACGCCAAGGCCATCCTGTCTGCCAGACTGAGCAAGAGCAGACGGCTGGAAAATCTGATCGCCCAGCTGCC
CGGCGAGAAGAAGAATGGCCTGTTCGGAAACCTGATTGCCCTGAGCCTGGGCCTGACCCCCAACTTCAAG
AGCAACTTCGACCTGGCCGAGGATGCCAAACTGCAGCTGAGCAAGGACACCTACGACGACGACCTGGACA
ACCTGCTGGCCCAGATCGGCGACCAGTACGCCGACCTGTTTCTGGCCGCCAAGAACCTGTCCGACGCCAT
CCTGCTGAGCGACATCCTGAGAGTGAACACCGAGATCACCAAGGCCCCCCTGAGCGCCTCTATGATCAAG
AGATACGACGAGCACCACCAGGACCTGACCCTGCTGAAAGCTCTCGTGCGGCAGCAGCTGCCTGAGAAGT
ACAAAGAGATTTTCTTCGACCAGAGCAAGAACGGCTACGCCGGCTACATTGACGGCGGAGCCAGCCAGGA
AGAGTTCTACAAGTTCATCAAGCCCATCCTGGAAAAGATGGACGGCACCGAGGAACTGCTCGTGAAGCTG
AACAGAGAGGACCTGCTGCGGAAGCAGCGGACCTTCGACAACGGCAGCATCCCCCACCAGATCCACCTGG
GAGAGCTGCACGCCATTCTGCGGCGGCAGGAAGATTTTTACCCATTCCTGAAGGACAACCGGGAAAAGAT
CGAGAAGATCCTGACCTTCCGCATCCCCTACTACGTGGGCCCTCTGGCCAGGGGAAACAGCAGATTCGCC
TGGATGACCAGAAAGAGCGAGGAAACCATCACCCCCTGGAACTTCGAGGAAGTGGTGGACAAGGGCGCTT
CCGCCCAGAGCTTCATCGAGCGGATGACCAACTTCGATAAGAACCTGCCCAACGAGAAGGTGCTGCCCAA
GCACAGCCTGCTGTACGAGTACTTCACCGTGTATAACGAGCTGACCAAAGTGAAATACGTGACCGAGGGA
ATGAGAAAGCCCGCCTTCCTGAGCGGCGAGCAGAAAAAGGCCATCGTGGACCTGCTGTTCAAGACCAACC
GGAAAGTGACCGTGAAGCAGCTGAAAGAGGACTACTTCAAGAAAATCGAGTGCTTCGACTCCGTGGAAAT
CTCCGGCGTGGAAGATCGGTTCAACGCCTCCCTGGGCACATACCACGATCTGCTGAAAATTATCAAGGAC
AAGGACTTCCTGGACAATGAGGAAAACGAGGACATTCTGGAAGATATCGTGCTGACCCTGACACTGTTTG
AGGACAGAGAGATGATCGAGGAACGGCTGAAAACCTATGCCCACCTGTTCGACGACAAAGTGATGAAGCA
GCTGAAGCGGCGGAGATACACCGGCTGGGGCAGGCTGAGCCGGAAGCTGATCAACGGCATCCGGGACAAG
CAGTCCGGCAAGACAATCCTGGATTTCCTGAAGTCCGACGGCTTCGCCAACAGAAACTTCATGCAGCTGA
TCCACGACGACAGCCTGACCTTTAAAGAGGACATCCAGAAAGCCCAGGTGTCCGGCCAGGGCGATAGCCT
GCACGAGCACATTGCCAATCTGGCCGGCAGCCCCGCCATTAAGAAGGGCATCCTGCAGACAGTGAAGGTG
GTGGACGAGCTCGTGAAAGTGATGGGCCGGCACAAGCCCGAGAACATCGTGATCGAAATGGCCAGAGAGA
ACCAGACCACCCAGAAGGGACAGAAGAACAGCCGCGAGAGAATGAAGCGGATCGAAGAGGGCATCAAAGA
GCTGGGCAGCCAGATCCTGAAAGAACACCCCGTGGAAAACACCCAGCTGCAGAACGAGAAGCTGTACCTG
TACTACCTGCAGAATGGGCGGGATATGTACGTGGACCAGGAACTGGACATCAACCGGCTGTCCGACTACG
ATGTGGACGCTATCGTGCCTCAGAGCTTTCTGAAGGACGACTCCATCGACAACAAGGTGCTGACCAGAAG
CGACAAGAACCGGGGCAAGAGCGACAACGTGCCCTCCGAAGAGGTCGTGAAGAAGATGAAGAACTACTGG
CGGCAGCTGCTGAACGCCAAGCTGATTACCCAGAGAAAGTTCGACAATCTGACCAAGGCCGAGAGAGGCG
GCCTGAGCGAACTGGATAAGGCCGGCTTCATCAAGAGACAGCTGGTGGAAACCCGGCAGATCACAAAGCA
CGTGGCACAGATCCTGGACTCCCGGATGAACACTAAGTACGACGAGAATGACAAGCTGATCCGGGAAGTG
AAAGTGATCACCCTGAAGTCCAAGCTGGTGTCCGATTTCCGGAAGGATTTCCAGTTTTACAAAGTGCGCG
AGATCAACAACTACCACCACGCCCACGACGCCTACCTGAACGCCGTCGTGGGAACCGCCCTGATCAAAAA
GTACCCTAAGCTGGAAAGCGAGTTCGTGTACGGCGACTACAAGGTGTACGACGTGCGGAAGATGATCGCC
AAGAGCGAGCAGGAAATCGGCAAGGCTACCGCCAAGTACTTCTTCTACAGCAACATCATGAACTTTTTCA
AGACCGAGATTACCCTGGCCAACGGCGAGATCCGGAAGCGGCCTCTGATCGAGACAAACGGCGAAACCGG
GGAGATCGTGTGGGATAAGGGCCGGGATTTTGCCACCGTGCGGAAAGTGCTGAGCATGCCCCAAGTGAAT
ATCGTGAAAAAGACCGAGGTGCAGACAGGCGGCTTCAGCAAAGAGTCTATCCTGCCCAAGAGGAACAGCG
ATAAGCTGATCGCCAGAAAGAAGGACTGGGACCCTAAGAAGTACGGCGGCTTCGACAGCCCCACCGTGGC
CTATTCTGTGCTGGTGGTGGCCAAAGTGGAAAAGGGCAAGTCCAAGAAACTGAAGAGTGTGAAAGAGCTG
CTGGGGATCACCATCATGGAAAGAAGCAGCTTCGAGAAGAATCCCATCGACTTTCTGGAAGCCAAGGGCT
ACAAAGAAGTGAAAAAGGACCTGATCATCAAGCTGCCTAAGTACTCCCTGTTCGAGCTGGAAAACGGCCG
GAAGAGAATGCTGGCCTCTGCCGGCGAACTGCAGAAGGGAAACGAACTGGCCCTGCCCTCCAAATATGTG
AACTTCCTGTACCTGGCCAGCCACTATGAGAAGCTGAAGGGCTCCCCCGAGGATAATGAGCAGAAACAGC
TGTTTGTGGAACAGCACAAGCACTACCTGGACGAGATCATCGAGCAGATCAGCGAGTTCTCCAAGAGAGT
GATCCTGGCCGACGCTAATCTGGACAAAGTGCTGTCCGCCTACAACAAGCACCGGGATAAGCCCATCAGA
GAGCAGGCCGAGAATATCATCCACCTGTTTACCCTGACCAATCTGGGAGCCCCTGCCGCCTTCAAGTACT
TTGACACCACCATCGACCGGAAGAGGTACACCAGCACCAAAGAGGTGCTGGACGCCACCCTGATCCACCA
GAGCATCACCGGCCTGTACGAGACACGGATCGACCTGTCTCAGCTGGGAGGTGACTCTGGAGGATCTAGC
GGAGGATCCTCTGGCAGCGAGACACCAGGAACAAGCGAGTCAGCAACACCAGAGAGCAGTGGCGGCAGCA
GCGGCGGCAGCAGCGATTTTAGGAAAATTAGGTCAGGCCCTAGACAGTTAGGGAACCTGGGCAATAGGAC
CCCACTCGACAAGGACCAATGTGCATATTGTAAAGAAAAAGGACACTGGGCAAGGGACTGCCCCAAGAAG
GGAAACAAAGGACTGAAGGTCTTAGCTCTGGAAGAAGATAAATCCGGTAGCGAAACACCGGGGACTTCAG
AATCGGCCACCCCGGAGTCTACCCTGCAGCTGGATGATGAATACAGACTATACAGTCCTCTGGTGAAGCC
AGACCAGAATATCCAGTTCTGGCTCGAGCAGTTCCCTCAGGCCTGGGCTGAAACCGCCGGAGTGGGCCTG
GCCAAACAGGTGCCCCCTCAAGTCATTCAGCTCAAGGCCTCTGCCACTCCAGTGTCTGTGCGGCAGAGAC
CGCTGTCTAAGGAAGCTAGAGAAGGCATCCGGCCACACGTACAAAGACTGATACAGCAGGGCATCCTGGT
GCCTGTTCAGAGCCCCTGGAACACCCCCCTGCTGCCTGTGAGAAAACCTGGAACAAATGATTACCGGCCT
GTGCAGGACCTGAGAGAGGTCAACAAACGGGTGCAGGATATCCATCCTACCGTGCCCAACCCCTATAACC
TGCTGTGTGCCCTGCCACCACAGCGGAGCTGGTACACAGTTCTGGATCTGAAGGATGCCTTCTTCTGTCT
GCGGCTCCACCCAACCAGCCAGCCTCTCTTTGCTTTTGAATGGCGGGACCCTGGCGCCGGCCGAACGGGC
CAGCTAACCTGGACAAGACTGCCCCAGGGTTTTAAAAACTCTCCCACCATCTTTAATGAAGCCCTTCACA
GGGACCTCGCCAATTTTAGAATCCAGCACCCTCAAGTAACTCTGCTCCAGTATGCTGATGACCTGCTACT
TGCCGGCGCCACCAAGCAAGACTGTTTGGAAGGAACCAAAGCCCTGCTGCTGGAGCTGTCTGACCTAGGC
TACCGAGCAAGTGCTAAGAAGGCACAGATCTGCCGGCGAGAGGTCACATACCTAGGATACAGCCTCAGAG
GCGGCCAGAGGTGGCTCACCGAGGCCAGGAAGAGGACCGTGGTGCAGATCCCAGCCCCAACCACGGCAAA
GCAGGTGAGGGAATTTCTGGGGAAGGCCGGGTTCTGCAGACTGTTCATTCCTGGCTTCGCCACCTTGGCG
GCTCCCCTCTACCCACTTACAAAGGAGAAGGGCGAGTTCTCCTGGGCGCCAGAGCATCAGAAGGCCTTTG
ACGCCATCAAAAAGGCTCTGCTGTCTGCCCCAGCCCTGGCCTTACCAGATGTCACCAAGCCGTTCACCCT
GTATGTTGATGAAAGAAAAGGGGTCGCGCGGGGCGTACTGACCCAGACTCTGGGCCCATGGAGACGGCCT
GTGGCCTACCTAAGCAAGAAGCTGGACCCTGTTGCCTCAGGCTGGCCCGTGAGACTGAAAGCCATAGCTG
CTGTGGCCATCCTGGTGAAGGATGCAGACAAGCTAACTCTAGGTCAGAACATCACCGTCATCGCCCCCCA
CGCTCTGGAAAACATCGTGCGCCAGCCCCCAGACCGCTGGATGACCAACGCCCGCATGACACACTATCAG
AGCCTCTTACTGACAGAGAGGGTGACGTTTGCTCCTCCCGCCGCCCTCAATCCTGCCACCCTGCTACCTG
AAGAAACCGACGAACCCGTGACCCACGACTGCCACCAGTTGCTCATCGAGGAAACAGGAGTCAGGAAAGA
CTTGACGGACATCCCTCTATCTGGCGGCTCAAAAAGAACCGCCGACGGCAGCGAATTCGAGCCCAAGAAG
AAGAGGAAAGTCGGAAGCGGAGCTACTAACTTCAGCCTGCTGAAGCAGGCTGGAGACGTGGAGGAGAACC
CTGGACCTATGACCGAGTACAAGCCCACGGTGCGCCTCGCCACCCGCGACGACGTCCCCAGGGCCGTACG
CACCCTCGCCGCCGCGTTCGCCGACTACCCCGCCACGCGCCACACCGTCGATCCGGACCGCCACATCGAG
CGGGTCACCGAGCTGCAAGAACTCTTCCTCACGCGCGTCGGGCTCGACATCGGCAAGGTGTGGGTCGCGG
ACGACGGCGCCGCGGTGGCGGTCTGGACCACGCCGGAGAGCGTCGAAGCGGGGGCGGTGTTCGCCGAGAT
CGGCCCGCGCATGGCCGAGTTGAGCGGTTCCCGGCTGGCCGCGCAGCAACAGATGGAAGGCCTCCTGGCG
CCGCACCGGCCCAAGGAGCCCGCGTGGTTCCTGGCCACCGTCGGAGTCTCGCCCGACCACCAGGGCAAGG
GTCTGGGCAGCGCCGTCGTGCTCCCCGGAGTGGAGGCGGCCGAGCGCGCCGGGGTGCCCGCCTTCCTGGA
GACCTCCGCGCCCCGCAACCTCCCCTTCTACGAGCGGCTCGGCTTCACCGTCACCGCCGACGTCGAGGTG
CCCGAAGGACCGCGCACCTGGTGCATGACCCGCAAGCCCGGTGCCTAACCGGTCATCATCACCATCACCA
TTGAGTTTAAACCCGCTGATCAGCCTCGACTGTGCCTTCTAGTTGCCAGCCATCTGTTGTTTGCCCCTCC
CCCGTGCCTTCCTTGACCCTGGAAGGTGCCACTCCCACTGTCCTTTCCTAATAAAATGAGAAAATTGCAT
CGCATTGTCTGAGTAGGTGTCATTCTATTCTGGGGGGTGGGGTGGGGCAGGACAGCAAGGGGGAGGATTG
GGAAGACAATAGCAGGCATGCTGGGGATGCGGTGGGCTCTATGGCTTCTGAGGCGGAAAGAACCAGCTGG
GGCTCGATACCGTCGACCTCTAGCTAGAGCTTGGCGTAATCATGGTCATAGCTGTTTCCTGTGTGAAATT
GTTATCCGCTCACAATTCCACACAACATACGAGCCGGAAGCATAAAGTGTAAAGCCTAGGGTGCCTAATG
AGTGAGCTAACTCACATTAATTGCGTTGCGCTCACTGCCCGCTTTCCAGTCGGGAAACCTGTCGTGCCAG
CTGCATTAATGAATCGGCCAACGCGCGGGGAGAGGCGGTTTGCGTATTGGGCGCTCTTCCGCTTCCTCGC
TCACTGACTCGCTGCGCTCGGTCGTTCGGCTGCGGCGAGCGGTATCAGCTCACTCAAAGGCGGTAATACG
GTTATCCACAGAATCAGGGGATAACGCAGGAAAGAACATGTGAGCAAAAGGCCAGCAAAAGGCCAGGAAC
CGTAAAAAGGCCGCGTTGCTGGCGTTTTTCCATAGGCTCCGCCCCCCTGACGAGCATCACAAAAATCGAC
GCTCAAGTCAGAGGTGGCGAAACCCGACAGGACTATAAAGATACCAGGCGTTTCCCCCTGGAAGCTCCCT
CGTGCGCTCTCCTGTTCCGACCCTGCCGCTTACCGGATACCTGTCCGCCTTTCTCCCTTCGGGAAGCGTG
GCGCTTTCTCATAGCTCACGCTGTAGGTATCTCAGTTCGGTGTAGGTCGTTCGCTCCAAGCTGGGCTGTG
TGCACGAACCCCCCGTTCAGCCCGACCGCTGCGCCTTATCCGGTAACTATCGTCTTGAGTCCAACCCGGT
AAGACACGACTTATCGCCACTGGCAGCAGCCACTGGTAACAGGATTAGCAGAGCGAGGTATGTAGGCGGT
GCTACAGAGTTCTTGAAGTGGTGGCCTAACTACGGCTACACTAGAAGAACAGTATTTGGTATCTGCGCTC
TGCTGAAGCCAGTTACCTTCGGAAAAAGAGTTGGTAGCTCTTGATCCGGCAAACAAACCACCGCTGGTAG
CGGTGGTTTTTTTGTTTGCAAGCAGCAGATTACGCGCAGAAAAAAAGGATCTCAAGAAGATCCTTTGATC
TTTTCTACGGGGTCTGACACTCAGTGGAACGAAAACTCACGTTAAGGGATTTTGGTCATGAGATTATCAA
AAAGGATCTTCACCTAGATCCTTTTAAATTAAAAATGAAGTTTTAAATCAATCTAAAGTATATATGAGTA
AACTTGGTCTGACAGTTACCAATGCTTAATCAGTGAGGCACCTATCTCAGCGATCTGTCTATTTCGTTCA
TCCATAGTTGCCTGACTCCCCGTCGTGTAGATAACTACGATACGGGAGGGCTTACCATCTGGCCCCAGTG
CTGCAATGATACCGCGAGACCCACGCTCACCGGCTCCAGATTTATCAGCAATAAACCAGCCAGCCGGAAG
GGCCGAGCGCAGAAGTGGTCCTGCAACTTTATCCGCCTCCATCCAGTCTATTAATTGTTGCCGGGAAGCT
AGAGTAAGTAGTTCGCCAGTTAATAGTTTGCGCAACGTTGTTGCCATTGCTACAGGCATCGTGGTGTCAC
GCTCGTCGTTTGGTATGGCTTCATTCAGCTCCGGTTCCCAACGATCAAGGCGAGTTACATGATCCCCCAT
GTTGTGCAAAAAAGCGGTTAGCTCCTTCGGTCCTCCGATCGTTGTCAGAAGTAAGTTGGCCGCAGTGTTA
TCACTCATGGTTATGGCAGCACTGCATAATTCTCTTACTGTCATGCCATCCGTAAGATGCTTTTCTGTGA
CTGGTGAGTACTCAACCAAGTCATTCTGAGAATAGTGTATGCGGCGACCGAGTTGCTCTTGCCCGGCGTC
AATACGGGATAATACCGCGCCACATAGCAGAACTTTAAAAGTGCTCATCATTGGAAAACGTTCTTCGGGG
CGAAAACTCTCAAGGATCTTACCGCTGTTGAGATCCAGTTCGATGTAACCCACTCGTGCACCCAACTGAT
CTTCAGCATCTTTTACTTTCACCAGCGTTTCTGGGTGAGCAAAAACAGGAAGGCAAAATGCCGCAAAAAA
GGGAATAAGGGCGACACGGAAATGTTGAATACTCATACTCTTCCTTTTTCAATATTATTGAAGCATTTAT
CAGGGTTATTGTCTCATGAGCGGATACATATTTGAATGTATTTAGAAAAATAAACAAATAGGGGTTCCGC
GCACATTTCCCCGAAAAGTGCCACCTGACGTCGACGGATCGGGAGATCGATCTCCCGATCCCCTAGGGTC
TACTCTCAGTACAATCTGCTCTGATGCCGCATAGTTAAGCCAGTATCTGCTCCCTGCTTGTGTGTTGGAG
GTCGCTGAGTAGTGCGCGAGCAAAATTTAAGCTACAACAAGGCAAGGCTTGACCGACAATTGCATGAAGA
ATCTGCTTAGGGTTAGGCGTTTTGCGCTGCTTCGCGATGTACGGGCCAGATATACGCGTT
Features (pLannotate 1.2.2; 19 found; start..end, strand, type, name):
      1..380     +  enhancer       CMV enhancer: human cytomegalovirus immediate early enhancer
    381..584     +  promoter       CMV promoter: human cytomegalovirus (CMV) immediate early promoter
    626..644     +  promoter       T7 promoter: promoter for bacteriophage T7 RNA polymerase
    715..2316    +  CDS            Cas9(N): N-terminal portion of Streptococcus pyogenes Cas9 (Zetsche et al., 2015)
   2317..4811    +  CDS            Cas9(C) (fragment): C-terminal portion of Streptococcus pyogenes Cas9 (Zetsche et al., 2015)
   4933..5040    +  CDS            gag (fragment): GAG_MLVAV - Experimental evidence at protein level: Swiss-Prot protein existence level 1. [Nucleocapsid protein p10-Gag]: Involved in the packaging and encapsidation of two copies of the genome. Binds with high affinity to conserved UCUG elements within the packaging signal, located near the 5'-end of the genome. This binding is dependent on genome dimerization. From AKV murine leukemia virus (AKR (endogenous) murine leukemia virus).
   5131..6738    +  CDS            pol (fragment): POL_AVIRE - Experimental evidence at protein level: Swiss-Prot protein existence level 1. [Integrase]: Catalyzes viral DNA integration into the host chromosome, by performing a series of DNA cutting and joining reactions. From Avian reticuloendotheliosis virus.
   6799..7396    +  CDS            PuroR (fragment): puromycin N-acetyltransferase; pac from Streptomyces; confers resistance to puromycin
   7450..7674    +  polyA_signal   bGH poly(A) signal: bovine growth hormone polyadenylation signal
   7678..7699    +  promoter       SV40 promoter (fragment): SV40 enhancer and early promoter
   7704..7720    +  misc_feature   MCS (fragment): pBluescript multiple cloning site
   7769..7785    -  protein_bind   lac operator: The lac repressor binds to the lac operator to inhibit transcription in E. coli. This inhibition can be relieved by adding lactose or isopropyl-β-D-thiogalactopyranoside (IPTG). lac repressor encoded by lacI
   7793..7823    -  promoter       lac promoter: promoter for the E. coli lac operon
   7838..7859    -  protein_bind   CAP binding site: CAP binding activates transcription in the presence of cAMP. E. coli catabolite activator protein
   7872..7964    -  CDS            lacI (fragment): lac repressor; lacI; The lac repressor binds to the lac operator to inhibit transcription in E. coli. This inhibition can be relieved by adding lactose or isopropyl-β-D-thiogalactopyranoside (IPTG).
   8147..8735    -  rep_origin     ori: high-copy-number ColE1/pMB1/pBR322/pUC origin of replication
   8906..9766    -  CDS            AmpR: β-lactamase; bla; confers resistance to ampicillin, carbenicillin, and related antibiotics
   9767..9871    -  promoter       AmpR promoter: bla
   9942..9986    -  misc_feature   bom (fragment): basis of mobility region from pBR322
