[The description below was written by a language model from this plasmid's Addgene catalogue record and pLannotate feature annotations shown in this document.]
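Description:
pvPE-V3-Puro is a mammalian expression plasmid on a pCMV backbone that delivers a third-generation prime editor built around a reverse transcriptase from a porcine endogenous retrovirus rather than the usual murine leukemia virus enzyme. It is about 10.1 kb and is propagated in E. coli through a high-copy ColE1/pUC-type origin with ampicillin selection from the β-lactamase gene. Small lac promoter/operator, lacI and bom fragments in the feature table are backbone remnants with no evident role in the payload.

The roughly 6.7 kb synthetic insert is a single open reading frame driven by the CMV immediate-early enhancer and promoter and terminated by the bovine growth hormone polyadenylation signal. A T7 promoter sits just upstream of the coding region. The fusion protein begins with Streptococcus pyogenes Cas9 carrying the H840A nickase mutation, which the automated annotation splits into N- and C-terminal Cas9 segments. It continues with a short region matched to a retroviral gag nucleocapsid protein, which plausibly corresponds to the "NC" element in the insert name. Next is the PERV-C reverse transcriptase, derived from subtype C virus of Chinese Bama miniature pigs and bearing six substitutions (D199N, T305K, W312F, V222A, Y63R, C408R). The "ΔH" in the name is not explained in the record. The annotation tool labels the RT only by homology to a retroviral pol fragment. SV40 nuclear localization signals flank the fusion, and a P2A self-cleaving peptide links it to puromycin N-acetyltransferase, so the editor and drug resistance come from one transcript and transfected cells can be enriched with puromycin. The plasmid encodes no pegRNA, which would have to be supplied separately. It is intended for prime editing in mammalian cells.
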