Addgene plasmid #240289: pvPE-V3-Puro
Purpose: Encodes third generation porcine endogenous retrovirus-derived prime editing (pvPE) system with puromycin resistance gene in to mammalian cells for gene editing.
Depositing lab: Lusheng Huang. Depositing organization: Jiangxi Agricultural University. Publication: Highly efficient prime editors for mammalian genome editing based on porcine retrovirus reverse transcriptase. Liu W, Duan W, Peng Z, Liao Y, Wang X, Liu R, Jing Q, Jiang H, Fan Y, Ge L, Huang L, Xing Y. Trends Biotechnol. 2025 Aug 30:S0167-7799(25)00314-2. doi: 10.1016/j.tibtech.2025.07.029. PubMed 40885667.
Backbone
  Vector backbone: pCMV
  Vector type: Mammalian Expression, CRISPR
  Selectable markers: Puromycin
Growth in bacteria
  Bacterial resistance: Ampicillin, 100 μg/mL
  Growth temperature: 37°C
  Growth strain: DH5alpha
  Copy number: High Copy
Gene/Insert
  Gene/Insert name: pvPE-V3-Puro (alt name: Cas9(H840A)-PERV-C RT(D199N, T305K, W312F, V222A, Y63R, C408R)-NCΔH-P2A-Puro)
  Species: Synthetic; Cas9 is from S. pyogenes;PERV-C RT is derived from C subtype porcine endogenous retroviruses found in Chinese Bama miniature pig
  Insert size (bp): 6684
  Promoter: CMV
  Tag / fusion protein: SV40 NLS (N terminal on insert); SV40 NLS (C terminal on insert)
  Cloning method: Gene Synthesis
  Sequencing primers: 5′ T7-forward; 3′ BGH-reverse
Terms and licenses: Academic/Nonprofit Terms; Industry Terms: Not Available to Industry
How to cite: pvPE-V3-Puro was a gift from Lusheng Huang (Addgene plasmid # 240289 ; http://n2t.net/addgene:240289 ; RRID:Addgene_240289)
